>Addgene plasmid #104512 | pILGFP4Q | depositor full sequence | sequence record 198125 | Full Sequence
GATCCTCTAAAGGTGAAGAATTATTCACTGGTGTTGTCCCAATTTTGGTTGAATTAGATGGTGATGTTAA
TGGTCACAAATTTTCTGTCTCCGGTGAAGGTGAAGGTGATGCTACTTACGGTAAATTGACCTTAAAATTT
ATTTGTACTACTGGTAAATTGCCAGTTCCATGGCCAACCTTAGTCACTACTTTCGGTTATGGTGTTCAAT
GTTTTGCGAGATACCCAGATCATATGAAACAACATGACTTTTTCAAGTCTGCCATGCCAGAAGGTTATGT
TCAAGAAAGAACTATTTTTTTCAAAGATGACGGTAACTACAAGACCAGAGCTGAAGTCAAGTTTGAAGGT
GATACCTTAGTTAATAGAATCGAATTAAAAGGTATTGATTTTAAAGAAGATGGTAACATTTTAGGTCACA
AATTGGAATACAACTATAACTCTCACAATGTTTACATCATGGCTGACAAACAAAAGAATGGTATCAAAGT
TAACTTCAAAATTAGACACAACATTGAAGATGGTTCTGTTCAATTAGCTGACCATTATCAACAAAATACT
CCAATTGGTGATGGTCCAGTCTTGTTACCAGACAACCATTACTTATCCACTCAATCTGCCTTATCCAAAG
ATCCAAACGAAAAGAGAGACCACATGGTCTTGTTAGAATTTGTTACTGCTGCTGGTATTACCCATGGTAT
GGATGAATTGTACAAAAGATCTTAAACTAGTAGGACTATTTGCAAAGGGAAGGGATGCTAAGGTAGAGGG
TGAACGTTACAGAAAAGCAGGCTGGGAAGCATATTTGAGAAGATGCGGCCAGCAAAACTAAAAAACTGTA
TTATAAGTAAATGCATGTATACTAAACTCACAAATTAGAGCTTCAATTTAATTATATCAGTTATTACCCG
GGAATCTCGGTCGTAATGATTTAAATGCATGCAAGCTTGGCGTAATCATGGTCATAGCTGTTTCCTGTGT
GAAATTGTTATCCGCTCACAATTCCACACAACATACGAGCCGGAAGCATAAAGTGTAAAGCCTGGGGTGC
CTAATGAGTGAGCTAACTCACATTAATTGCGTTGCGCTCACTGCCCGCTTTCCAGTCGGGAAACCTGTCG
TGCCAGCTGCATTAATGAATCGGCCAACGCGCGGGGAGAGGCGGTTTGCGTATTGGGCGCTCTTCCGCTT
CCTCGCTCACTGACTCGCTGCGCTCGGTCGTTCGGCTGCGGCGAGCGGTATCAGCTCACTCAAAGGCGGT
AATACGGTTATCCACAGAATCAGGGGATAACGCAGGAAAGAACATGTGAGCAAAAGGCCAGCAAAAGGCC
AGGAACCGTAAAAAGGCCGCGTTGCTGGCGTTTTTCCATAGGCTCCGCCCCCCTGACGAGCATCACAAAA
ATCGACGCTCAAGTCAGAGGTGGCGAAACCCGACAGGACTATAAAGATACCAGGCGTTTCCCCCTGGAAG
CTCCCTCGTGCGCTCTCCTGTTCCGACCCTGCCGCTTACCGGATACCTGTCCGCCTTTCTCCCTTCGGGA
AGCGTGGCGCTTTCTCATAGCTCACGCTGTAGGTATCTCAGTTCGGTGTAGGTCGTTCGCTCCAAGCTGG
GCTGTGTGCACGAACCCCCCGTTCAGCCCGACCGCTGCGCCTTATCCGGTAACTATCGTCTTGAGTCCAA
CCCGGTAAGACACGACTTATCGCCACTGGCAGCAGCCACTGGTAACAGGATTAGCAGAGCGAGGTATGTA
GGCGGTGCTACAGAGTTCTTGAAGTGGTGGCCTAACTACGGCTACACTAGAAGGACAGTATTTGGTATCT
GCGCTCTGCTGAAGCCAGTTACCTTCGGAAAAAGAGTTGGTAGCTCTTGATCCGGCAAACAAACCACCGC
TGGTAGCGGTGGTTTTTTTGTTTGCAAGCAGCAGATTACGCGCAGAAAAAAAGGATCTCAAGAAGATCCT
TTGATCTTTTCTACGGGGTCTGACGCTCAGTGGAACGAAAACTCACGTTAAGGGATTTTGGTCATGAGAT
TATCAAAAAGGATCTTCACCTAGATCCTTTTAAATTAAAAATGAAGTTTTAAATCAATCTAAAGTATATA
TGAGTAAACTTGGTCTGACAGTTACCAATGCTTAATCAGTGAGGCACCTATCTCAGCGATCTGTCTATTT
CGTTCATCCATAGTTGCCTGACTCCCCGTCGTGTAGATAACTACGATACGGGAGGGCTTACCATCTGGCC
CCAGTGCTGCAATGATACCGCGAGACCCACGCTCACCGGCTCCAGATTTATCAGCAATAAACCAGCCAGC
CGGAAGGGCCGAGCGCAGAAGTGGTCCTGCAACTTTATCCGCCTCCATCCAGTCTATTAATTGTTGCCGG
GAAGCTAGAGTAAGTAGTTCGCCAGTTAATAGTTTGCGCAACGTTGTTGCCATTGCTACAGGCATCGTGG
TGTCACGCTCGTCGTTTGGTATGGCTTCATTCAGCTCCGGTTCCCAACGATCAAGGCGAGTTACATGATC
CCCCATGTTGTGCAAAAAAGCGGTTAGCTCCTTCGGTCCTCCGATCGTTGTCAGAAGTAAGTTGGCCGCA
GTGTTATCACTCATGGTTATGGCAGCACTGCATAATTCTCTTACTGTCATGCCATCCGTAAGATGCTTTT
CTGTGACTGGTGAGTACTCAACCAAGTCATTCTGAGAATAGTGTATGCGGCGACCGAGTTGCTCTTGCCC
GGCGTCAATACGGGATAATACCGCGCCACATAGCAGAACTTTAAAAGTGCTCATCATTGGAAAACGTTCT
TCGGGGCGAAAACTCTCAAGGATCTTACCGCTGTTGAGATCCAGTTCGATGTAACCCACTCGTGCACCCA
ACTGATCTTCAGCATCTTTTACTTTCACCAGCGTTTCTGGGTGAGCAAAAACAGGAAGGCAAAATGCCGC
AAAAAAGGGAATAAGGGCGACACGGAAATGTTGAATACTCATACTCTTCCTTTTTCAATATTATTGAAGC
ATTTATCAGGGTTATTGTCTCATGAGCGGATACATATTTGAATGTATTTAGAAAAATAAACAAATAGGGG
TTCCGCGCACATTTCCCCGAAAAGTGCCACCTGACGTCTAAGAAACCATTATTATCATGACATTAACCTA
TAAAAATAGGCGTATCACGAGGCCCTTTCGTCTCGCGCGTTTCGGTGATGACGGTGAAAACCTCTGACAC
ATGCAGCTCCCGGAGACGGTCACAGCTTGTCTGTAAGCGGATGCCGGGAGCAGACAAGCCCGTCAGGGCG
CGTCAGCGGGTGTTGGCGGGTGTCGGGGCTGGCTTAACTATGCGGCATCAGAGCAGATTGTACTGAGAGT
GCACCATATGCGGTGTGAAATACCGCACAGATGCGTAAGGAGAAAATACCGCATCAGGCGCCATTCGCCA
TTCAGGCTGCGCAACTGTTGGGAAGGGCGATCGGTGCGGGCCTCTTCGCTATTACGCCAGCTGGCGAAAG
GGGGATGTGCTGCAAGGCGATTAAGTTGGGTAACGCCAGGGTTTTCCCAGTCACGACGTTGTAAAACGAC
GGCCAGTGAATTCATTTAAATTTTTTTGATTCGGTAATCTCCGAGCAGAAGGAAGAACGAAGGAAGGAGC
ACAGACTTAGATTGGTATATATACGCATATGTGGTGTTGAAGAAACATGAAATTGCCCAGTATTCTTAAC
CCAACTGCACAGAACAAAAACCTGCAGGAAACGAAGATAAAACATGTCCACAAAATCATATACCAGTAGA
GCTGAGACTCATGCAAGTCCGGTTGCATCGAAACTTTTACGTTTAATGGATGAAAAGAAGACCAATTTGT
GTGCTTCTCTTGACGTTCGTTCGACTGATGAGCTATTGAAACTTGTTGAAACGTTGGGTCCATACATTTG
CCTTTTGAAAACACACGTTGATATCTTGGATGATTTCAGTTATGAGGGTACTGTCGTTCCATTGAAAGCA
TTGGCAGAGAAATACAAGTTCTTGATATTTGAGGACAGAAAATTCGCCGATATCGGTAACACAGTCAAAT
TACAATATACATCGGGCGTTTACCGTATCGCAGAATGGTCTGATATCACCAACGCCCACGGGGTTACTGG
TGCTGGTATTGTTGCTGGCTTGAAACAAGGTGCGCAAGAGGTCACCAAAGAACCAAGGGGATTATTGATG
CTTGCTGAATTGTCTTCCAAGGGTTCTCTAGCACACGGTGAATATACTAAGGGTACCGTTGATATTGCAA
AGAGTGATAAAGATTTCGTTATTGGGTTCATTGCTCAGAACGATATGGGAGGAAGAGAAGAAGGGTTTGA
TTGGCTAATCATGACCCCAGGTGTAGGTTTAGACGACAAAGGCGATGCATTGGGTCAGCAGTACAGAACC
GTCGACGAAGTTGTAAGTGGTGGATCAGATATCATCATTGTTGGCAGAGGACTTTTCGCCAAGGGTAGAG
ATCCTAAGGTTGAAGGTGAAAGATACAGAAATGCTGGATGGGAAGCGTACCAAAAGAGAATCAGCGCTCC
CCATTAATTATACAGGAAACTTAATAGAACAAATCACATATTTAATCTAATAGCCACCTGCATTGGCACG
GTGCAACACTCACTTCAACTTCATCTTACAAAAGATCACGTGATCTGTTGTATTGGGATCTCTAGACCTA
ATAACTTCGTATAGCATACATTATACGAAGTTATATTAAGGGTTGCTCGAGTAAACCAATTTTATTTGAA
CTTGCCCCGCTAATCGTACAGACGTACCAGATCCAGGTCATAACGGTGCCATTAGAAGGCCGTAGAATAG
ACCCACTAAAGCTATCACAGGCAACCTTGCATCCAAGTCTAATTAAACGGAGCAGAATCTGTTCCAGTAA
TGTATAAAGAATTAACTACCGGAAAAGCGTCTTCCGGGGCGGCTCAACCGGATTACATTCTTTTTTCTTT
TTTGCGGCCAGCATTCGAGTCACGTGCTCAAATACTGAGGAAGGGGTTCTTCCGGTAGGCACCGGCGCTC
ACTCTTCCGTGCGGCACACTCCCCGCAGTTCAGGGGCCATGTGCCTGTGAGAGTATTTCCGCAGGCCATA
GTTCCGGGGTGGACCACTCCGAGCTAATGCTAAAGTAAGCCCTTCCCAACTTGAAATAGGAACAAAAGTC
AATTATGCTCCTCCTGTAAAGCTAAACGTGTAAAGATTTTAGAGTGAGACGTTGTTAGCAGTCGTTGTTC
AAGGGAGGGATGAGTTGAGGAATAAAATGCGGAAAAAGTGTGGGTTAGACAGACATATATAAACTCTAGC
CATTCGGCTGAAATATATCTGAGTTCATTTGTGAGAACTTTTTTGATTACTTGTTCATATATCCACAAGA
ACAACGACTATTAAACAATAGAAAATAGTATAATAAAAAAAGTTTTTTACAATGG
Features (pLannotate 1.2.2; 15 found; start..end, strand, type, name):
      6..716     +  CDS            GFPmut3: GFPmut3 is a basic (constitutively fluorescent) green fluorescent protein published in 1996, derived from Aequorea victoria. It is reported to be a very rapidly-maturing weak dimer.
    732..831     +  CDS            URA3 (fragment): orotidine-5'-phosphate decarboxylase, required for uracil biosynthesis; S. cerevisiae URA3; yeast auxotrophic marker, counterselectable with 5-fluoroorotic acid (5-FOA)
    985..1001    -  protein_bind   lac operator: The lac repressor binds to the lac operator to inhibit transcription in E. coli. This inhibition can be relieved by adding lactose or isopropyl-β-D-thiogalactopyranoside (IPTG). lac repressor encoded by lacI
   1009..1039    -  promoter       lac promoter: promoter for the E. coli lac operon
   1054..1075    -  protein_bind   CAP binding site: CAP binding activates transcription in the presence of cAMP. E. coli catabolite activator protein
   1088..1180    -  CDS            lacI (fragment): lac repressor; lacI; The lac repressor binds to the lac operator to inhibit transcription in E. coli. This inhibition can be relieved by adding lactose or isopropyl-β-D-thiogalactopyranoside (IPTG).
   1363..1951    -  rep_origin     ori: high-copy-number ColE1/pMB1/pBR322/pUC origin of replication
   2122..2982    -  CDS            AmpR: β-lactamase; bla; confers resistance to ampicillin, carbenicillin, and related antibiotics
   2983..3087    -  promoter       AmpR promoter: bla
   3182..3217    +  CDS            rop (fragment): Rop protein, which maintains plasmids at low copy number; rop
   3319..3418    +  misc_feature   bom (fragment): basis of mobility region from pBR322
   3424..3581    -  CDS            lacZα (fragment): LacZα fragment of β-galactosidase; lacZ fragment
   3588..3751    +  promoter       URA3 promoter (fragment): S. cerevisiae URA3
   3754..4539    +  CDS            URA3: PYRF_YEAST - Experimental evidence at protein level: Swiss-Prot protein existence level 1. From Saccharomyces cerevisiae (strain ATCC 204508 / S288c) (Baker's yeast).
   4691..4724    +  protein_bind   loxP: Cre-mediated recombination occurs in the 8-bp core sequence (GCATACAT). Cre recombinase
