>Addgene plasmid #104512 | pILGFP4Q | addgene full sequence | sequence record 201476 | Addgene NGS Result
TTACAATGGGATCCTCTAAAGGTGAAGAATTATTCACTGGTGTTGTCCCAATTTTGGTTGAATTAGATGG
TGATGTTAATGGTCACAAATTTTCTGTCTCCGGTGAAGGTGAAGGTGATGCTACTTACGGTAAATTGACC
TTAAAATTTATTTGTACTACTGGTAAATTGCCAGTTCCATGGCCAACCTTAGTCACTACTTTCGGTTATG
GTGTTCAATGTTTTGCGAGATACCCAGATCATATGAAACAACATGACTTTTTCAAGTCTGCCATGCCAGA
AGGTTATGTTCAAGAAAGAACTATTTTTTTCAAAGATGACGGTAACTACAAGACCAGAGCTGAAGTCAAG
TTTGAAGGTGATACCTTAGTTAATAGAATCGAATTAAAAGGTATTGATTTTAAAGAAGATGGTAACATTT
TAGGTCACAAATTGGAATACAACTATAACTCTCACAATGTTTACATCATGGCTGACAAACAAAAGAATGG
TATCAAAGTTAACTTCAAAATTAGACACAACATTGAAGATGGTTCTGTTCAATTAGCTGACCATTATCAA
CAAAATACTCCAATTGGTGATGGTCCAGTCTTGTTACCAGACAACCATTACTTATCCACTCAATCTGCCT
TATCCAAAGATCCAAACGAAAAGAGAGACCACATGGTCTTGTTAGAATTTGTTACTGCTGCTGGTATTAC
CCATGGTATGGATGAATTGTACAAAAGATCTTAAACTAGTAGGACTATTTGCAAAGGGAAGGGATGCTAA
GGTAGAGGGTGAACGTTACAGAAAAGCAGGCTGGGAAGCATATTTGAGAAGATGCGGCCAGCAAAACTAA
AAAACTGTATTATAAGTAAATGCATGTATACTAAACTCACAAATTAGAGCTTCAATTTAATTATATCAGT
TATTACCCGGGAATCTCGGTCGTAATGATTTAAATGCATGCAAGCTTGGCGTAATCATGGTCATAGCTGT
TTCCTGTGTGAAATTGTTATCCGCTCACAATTCCACACAACATACGAGCCGGAAGCATAAAGTGTAAAGC
CTGGGGTGCCTAATGAGTGAGCTAACTCACATTAATTGCGTTGCGCTCACTGCCCGCTTTCCAGTCGGGA
AACCTGTCGTGCCAGCTGCATTAATGAATCGGCCAACGCGCGGGGAGAGGCGGTTTGCGTATTGGGCGCT
CTTCCGCTTCCTCGCTCACTGACTCGCTGCGCTCGGTCGTTCGGCTGCGGCGAGCGGTATCAGCTCACTC
AAAGGCGGTAATACGGTTATCCACAGAATCAGGGGATAACGCAGGAAAGAACATGTGAGCAAAAGGCCAG
CAAAAGGCCAGGAACCGTAAAAAGGCCGCGTTGCTGGCGTTTTTCCATAGGCTCCGCCCCCCTGACGAGC
ATCACAAAAATCGACGCTCAAGTCAGAGGTGGCGAAACCCGACAGGACTATAAAGATACCAGGCGTTTCC
CCCTGGAAGCTCCCTCGTGCGCTCTCCTGTTCCGACCCTGCCGCTTACCGGATACCTGTCCGCCTTTCTC
CCTTCGGGAAGCGTGGCGCTTTCTCATAGCTCACGCTGTAGGTATCTCAGTTCGGTGTAGGTCGTTCGCT
CCAAGCTGGGCTGTGTGCACGAACCCCCCGTTCAGCCCGACCGCTGCGCCTTATCCGGTAACTATCGTCT
TGAGTCCAACCCGGTAAGACACGACTTATCGCCACTGGCAGCAGCCACTGGTAACAGGATTAGCAGAGCG
AGGTATGTAGGCGGTGCTACAGAGTTCTTGAAGTGGTGGCCTAACTACGGCTACACTAGAAGAACAGTAT
TTGGTATCTGCGCTCTGCTGAAGCCAGTTACCTTCGGAAAAAGAGTTGGTAGCTCTTGATCCGGCAAACA
AACCACCGCTGGTAGCGGTGGTTTTTTTGTTTGCAAGCAGCAGATTACGCGCAGAAAAAAAGGATCTCAA
GAAGATCCTTTGATCTTTTCTACGGGGTCTGACGCTCAGTGGAACGAAAACTCACGTTAAGGGATTTTGG
TCATGAGATTATCAAAAAGGATCTTCACCTAGATCCTTTTAAATTAAAAATGAAGTTTTAAATCAATCTA
AAGTATATATGAGTAAACTTGGTCTGACAGTTACCAATGCTTAATCAGTGAGGCACCTATCTCAGCGATC
TGTCTATTTCGTTCATCCATAGTTGCCTGACTCCCCGTCGTGTAGATAACTACGATACGGGAGGGCTTAC
CATCTGGCCCCAGTGCTGCAATGATACCGCGAGACCCACGCTCACCGGCTCCAGATTTATCAGCAATAAA
CCAGCCAGCCGGAAGGGCCGAGCGCAGAAGTGGTCCTGCAACTTTATCCGCCTCCATCCAGTCTATTAAT
TGTTGCCGGGAAGCTAGAGTAAGTAGTTCGCCAGTTAATAGTTTGCGCAACGTTGTTGCCATTGCTACAG
GCATCGTGGTGTCACGCTCGTCGTTTGGTATGGCTTCATTCAGCTCCGGTTCCCAACGATCAAGGCGAGT
TACATGATCCCCCATGTTGTGCAAAAAAGCGGTTAGCTCCTTCGGTCCTCCGATCGTTGTCAGAAGTAAG
TTGGCCGCAGTGTTATCACTCATGGTTATGGCAGCACTGCATAATTCTCTTACTGTCATGCCATCCGTAA
GATGCTTTTCTGTGACTGGTGAGTACTCAACCAAGTCATTCTGAGAATAGTGTATGCGGCGACCGAGTTG
CTCTTGCCCGGCGTCAATACGGGATAATACCGCGCCACATAGCAGAACTTTAAAAGTGCTCATCATTGGA
AAACGTTCTTCGGGGCGAAAACTCTCAAGGATCTTACCGCTGTTGAGATCCAGTTCGATGTAACCCACTC
GTGCACCCAACTGATCTTCAGCATCTTTTACTTTCACCAGCGTTTCTGGGTGAGCAAAAACAGGAAGGCA
AAATGCCGCAAAAAAGGGAATAAGGGCGACACGGAAATGTTGAATACTCATACTCTTCCTTTTTCAATAT
TATTGAAGCATTTATCAGGGTTATTGTCTCATGAGCGGATACATATTTGAATGTATTTAGAAAAATAAAC
AAATAGGGGTTCCGCGCACATTTCCCCGAAAAGTGCCACCTGACGTCTAAGAAACCATTATTATCATGAC
ATTAACCTATAAAAATAGGCGTATCACGAGGCCCTTTCGTCTCGCGCGTTTCGGTGATGACGGTGAAAAC
CTCTGACACATGCAGCTCCCGGAGACGGTCACAGCTTGTCTGTAAGCGGATGCCGGGAGCAGACAAGCCC
GTCAGGGCGCGTCAGCGGGTGTTGGCGGGTGTCGGGGCTGGCTTAACTATGCGGCATCAGAGCAGATTGT
ACTGAGAGTGCACCATATGCGGTGTGAAATACCGCACAGATGCGTAAGGAGAAAATACCGCATCAGGCGC
CATTCGCCATTCAGGCTGCGCAACTGTTGGGAAGGGCGATCGGTGCGGGCCTCTTCGCTATTACGCCAGC
TGGCGAAAGGGGGATGTGCTGCAAGGCGATTAAGTTGGGTAACGCCAGGGTTTTCCCAGTCACGACGTTG
TAAAACGACGGCCAGTGAATTCATTTAAATTTTTTTGATTCGGTAATCTCCGAACAGAAGGAAGAACGAA
GGAAGGAGCACAGACTTAGATTGGTATATATACGCATATGTAGTGTTGAAGAAACATGAAATTGCCCAGT
ATTCTTAACCCAACTGCACAGAACAAAAACCTGCAGGAAACGAAGATAAAACATGTCCACAAAATCATAT
ACCAGTAGAGCTGAGACTCATGCAAGTCCGGTTGCATCGAAACTTTTACGTTTAATGGATGAAAAGAAGA
CCAATTTGTGTGCTTCTCTTGACGTTCGTTCGACTGATGAGCTATTGAAACTTGTTGAAACGTTGGGTCC
ATACATTTGCCTTTTGAAAACACACGTTGATATCTTGGATGATTTCAGTTATGAGGGTACTGTCGTTCCA
TTGAAAGCATTGGCAGAGAAATACAAGTTCTTGATATTTGAGGACAGAAAATTCGCCGATATCGGTAACA
CAGTCAAATTACAATATACATCGGGCGTTTACCGTATCGCAGAATGGTCTGATATCACCAACGCCCACGG
GGTTACTGGTGCTGGTATTGTTGCTGGCTTGAAACAAGGTGCGCAAGAGGTCACCAAAGAACCAAGGGGA
TTATTGATGCTTGCTGAATTGTCTTCCAAGGGTTCTCTAGCACACGGTGAATATACTAAGGGTACCGTTG
ATATTGCAAAGAGTGATAAAGATTTCGTTATTGGGTTCATTGCTCAGAACGATATGGGAGGAAGAGAAGA
AGGGTTTGATTGGCTAATCATGACCCCAGGTGTAGGTTTAGACGACAAAGGCGATGCATTGGGTCAGCAG
TACAGAACCGTCGACGAAGTTGTAAGTGGTGGATCAGATATCATCATTGTTGGCAGAGGACTTTTCGCCA
AGGGTAGAGATCCTAAGGTTGAAGGTGAAAGATACAGAAATGCTGGATGGGAAGCGTACCAAAAGAGAAT
CAGCGCTCCCCATTAATTATACAGGAAACTTAATAGAACAAATCACATATTTAATCTAATAGCCACCTGC
ATTGGCACGGTGCAACACTACTTCAACTTCATCTTACAAAAAGATCACGTGATCTGTTGTATTGGGATCT
CTAGACCTAATAACTTCGTATAGCATACATTATACGAAGTTATATTAAGGGTTGCTCGAGTAAACCAATT
TTATTTGAACTTGCCCCGCTAATCGTACAGACGTACCAGATCCAGGTCATAACGGTGCCATTAGAAGGCC
GTAGAATAGACCCACTAAAGCTATCACAGGCAACCTTGCATCCAAGTCTAATTAAACGGAGCAGAATCTG
TTCCAGTAATGTATAAAGAATTAACTACCGGAAAAGCGTCTTCCGGGGCGGCTCAACCGGATTACATTCT
TTTTTCTTTTTTGCGGCCAGCATTCGAGTCACGTGCTCAAATACTGAGGAAGGGGTTCTTCCGGTAGGCA
CCGGCGCTCACTCTTCCGTGCGGCACACTCCCCGCAGTTCAGGGGCCATGTGCCTGTGAGAGTATTTCCG
CAGGCCATAGTTCCGGGGTGGACCACTCCGAGCTAATGCTAAAGTAAGCCCTTCCCAACTTGAAATAGGA
ACAAAAGTCAATTATGCTCCTCCTGTAAAGCTAAACGTGTAAAGATTTTAGAGTGAGACGTTGTTAGCAG
TCGTTGTTCAAGGGAGGGATGAGTTGAGGAATAAAATGCGGAAAAAGTGTGGGTTAGACAGACATATATA
AACTCTAGCCATTCGGCTGAAATATATCTGAGTTCATTTGTGATAACTTTTTTGATTACTTGTTCATATA
TCCACAAGAACAACGACTATTAAACAATAGAAAATAGTATAATAAAAAAAGTTTT
Features (pLannotate 1.2.2; 15 found; start..end, strand, type, name):
     15..725     +  CDS            GFPmut3: GFPmut3 is a basic (constitutively fluorescent) green fluorescent protein published in 1996, derived from Aequorea victoria. It is reported to be a very rapidly-maturing weak dimer.
    741..840     +  CDS            URA3 (fragment): orotidine-5'-phosphate decarboxylase, required for uracil biosynthesis; S. cerevisiae URA3; yeast auxotrophic marker, counterselectable with 5-fluoroorotic acid (5-FOA)
    994..1010    -  protein_bind   lac operator: The lac repressor binds to the lac operator to inhibit transcription in E. coli. This inhibition can be relieved by adding lactose or isopropyl-β-D-thiogalactopyranoside (IPTG). lac repressor encoded by lacI
   1018..1048    -  promoter       lac promoter: promoter for the E. coli lac operon
   1063..1084    -  protein_bind   CAP binding site: CAP binding activates transcription in the presence of cAMP. E. coli catabolite activator protein
   1097..1189    -  CDS            lacI (fragment): lac repressor; lacI; The lac repressor binds to the lac operator to inhibit transcription in E. coli. This inhibition can be relieved by adding lactose or isopropyl-β-D-thiogalactopyranoside (IPTG).
   1372..1960    -  rep_origin     ori: high-copy-number ColE1/pMB1/pBR322/pUC origin of replication
   2131..2991    -  CDS            AmpR: β-lactamase; bla; confers resistance to ampicillin, carbenicillin, and related antibiotics
   2992..3096    -  promoter       AmpR promoter: bla
   3191..3226    +  CDS            rop (fragment): Rop protein, which maintains plasmids at low copy number; rop
   3328..3427    +  misc_feature   bom (fragment): basis of mobility region from pBR322
   3433..3590    -  CDS            lacZα (fragment): LacZα fragment of β-galactosidase; lacZ fragment
   3597..3760    +  promoter       URA3 promoter (fragment): S. cerevisiae URA3
   3763..4548    +  CDS            URA3: PYRF_YEAST - Experimental evidence at protein level: Swiss-Prot protein existence level 1. From Saccharomyces cerevisiae (strain ATCC 204508 / S288c) (Baker's yeast).
   4700..4733    +  protein_bind   loxP: Cre-mediated recombination occurs in the 8-bp core sequence (GCATACAT). Cre recombinase
