[The description below was written by a language model from this plasmid's Addgene catalogue record and pLannotate feature annotations shown in this document.]
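Description:
pILGFP4Q is a yeast expression reporter plasmid built on the pUC19 backbone, made to measure the output of the Saccharomyces kudriavzevii GAL2 promoter using yEGFP as the readout. In E. coli it replicates from the high-copy ColE1/pUC origin and is selected with ampicillin through the bla (AmpR) gene and its promoter. Remnants of the pUC cloning region (lac promoter and operator, CAP binding site, lacZα fragment, and short lacI, rop and bom fragments) are also detected. They appear to be backbone carry-over with no role in the reporter.

The two sequence records, one from the depositor and one from repository sequencing, are both 5,445 nt and give the same annotation, offset by only a few bases. The green fluorescent protein coding sequence is annotated as GFPmut3, which is consistent with yEGFP, a yeast-optimised relative of that variant. The SkGAL2 promoter itself is not annotated. It presumably lies in the unannotated stretch between the loxP site and the start of the GFP coding sequence across the circular junction, but the tables do not confirm this.

For yeast, the plasmid carries a URA3 marker with part of its promoter, giving uracil prototrophy selection and 5-FOA counterselection. A single loxP site follows the marker, and a separate short URA3 fragment sits just downstream of GFP. No yeast replication origin (2μ or CEN/ARS) is annotated. Together with the URA3 sequences flanking the cassette, this suggests chromosomal integration rather than episomal maintenance, although the record does not state the mode of delivery or the target locus. The associated work characterises heterologous GAL promoters for diauxie-inducible expression in S. cerevisiae, and this construct is the reporter for one member of that promoter collection.
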