Addgene plasmid #104512: pILGFP4Q
Purpose: Used to evaluate the expression output of Saccharomyces kudriavzevii GAL2 promoter with yEGFP used as the reporter gene
Depositing lab: Claudia Vickers. Depositing organization: University of Queensland. Publication: An Expanded Heterologous GAL Promoter Collection for Diauxie-Inducible Expression in Saccharomyces cerevisiae. Peng B, Wood RJ, Nielsen LK, Vickers CE. ACS Synth Biol. 2018 Feb 16;7(2):748-751. doi: 10.1021/acssynbio.7b00355. Epub 2018 Jan 23. PubMed 29301066.
Backbone
  Vector backbone: pUC19
  Vector type: Yeast Expression
Growth in bacteria
  Bacterial resistance: Ampicillin, 100 μg/mL
  Growth temperature: 37°C
  Growth strain: DH5alpha
  Copy number: High Copy
Gene/Insert
  Gene/Insert name: SkGAL2 promoter-yEGFP
  Species: Saccharomyces kudriavzevii
  Cloning method: Restriction Enzyme; 5′ cloning site unknown (unknown if destroyed); 3′ cloning site unknown (unknown if destroyed)
Terms and licenses: Academic/Nonprofit Terms; Industry Terms: Not Available to Industry
How to cite: pILGFP4Q was a gift from Claudia Vickers (Addgene plasmid # 104512 ; http://n2t.net/addgene:104512 ; RRID:Addgene_104512)
